>Addgene plasmid #199455 | pCA24-pHR-CMV-stdMCP-p65-HSF1-T2A-GFP | addgene full sequence | sequence record 391922 | Addgene NGS Result
TGTATTTAGAAAAATAAACAAATAGGGGTTCCGCGCACATTTCCCCGAAAAGTGCCACCTGACGTCGACG
GATCGGGAGATCTCCCGATCCCCTATGGTGCACTCTCAGTACAATCTGCTCTGATGCCGCATAGTTAAGC
CAGTATCTGCTCCCTGCTTGTGTGTTGGAGGTCGCTGAGTAGTGCGCGAGCAAAATTTAAGCTACAACAA
GGCAAGGCTTGACCGACAATTGCATGAAGAATCTGCTTAGGGTTAGGCGTTTTGCGCTGCTTCGCGATGT
ACGGGCCAGATATACGCGTTGACATTGATTATTGACTAGTTATTAATAGTAATCAATTACGGGGTCATTA
GTTCATAGCCCATATATGGAGTTCCGCGTTACATAACTTACGGTAAATGGCCCGCCTGGCTGACCGCCCA
ACGACCCCCGCCCATTGACGTCAATAATGACGTATGTTCCCATAGTAACGCCAATAGGGACTTTCCATTG
ACGTCAATGGGTGGAGTATTTACGGTAAACTGCCCACTTGGCAGTACATCAAGTGTATCATATGCCAAGT
ACGCCCCCTATTGACGTCAATGACGGTAAATGGCCCGCCTGGCATTATGCCCAGTACATGACCTTATGGG
ACTTTCCTACTTGGCAGTACATCTACGTATTAGTCATCGCTATTACCATGGTGATGCGGTTTTGGCAGTA
CATCAATGGGCGTGGATAGCGGTTTGACTCACGGGGATTTCCAAGTCTCCACCCCATTGACGTCAATGGG
AGTTTGTTTTGGCACCAAAATCAACGGGACTTTCCAAAATGTCGTAACAACTCCGCCCCATTGACGCAAA
TGGGCGGTAGGCGTGTACGGTGGGAGGTCTATATAAGCAGCGCGTTTTGCCTGTACTGGGTCTCTCTGGT
TAGACCAGATCTGAGCCTGGGAGCTCTCTGGCTAACTAGGGAACCCACTGCTTAAGCCTCAATAAAGCTT
GCCTTGAGTGCTTCAAGTAGTGTGTGCCCGTCTGTTGTGTGACTCTGGTAACTAGAGATCCCTCAGACCC
TTTTAGTCAGTGTGGAAAATCTCTAGCAGTGGCGCCCGAACAGGGACTTGAAAGCGAAAGGGAAACCAGA
GGAGCTCTCTCGACGCAGGACTCGGCTTGCTGAAGCGCGCACGGCAAGAGGCGAGGGGCGGCGACTGGTG
AGTACGCCAAAAATTTTGACTAGCGGAGGCTAGAAGGAGAGAGATGGGTGCGAGAGCGTCAGTATTAAGC
GGGGGAGAATTAGATCGCGATGGGAAAAAATTCGGTTAAGGCCAGGGGGAAAGAAAAAATATAAATTAAA
ACATATAGTATGGGCAAGCAGGGAGCTAGAACGATTCGCAGTTAATCCTGGCCTGTTAGAAACATCAGAA
GGCTGTAGACAAATACTGGGACAGCTACAACCATCCCTTCAGACAGGATCAGAAGAACTTAGATCATTAT
ATAATACAGTAGCAACCCTCTATTGTGTGCATCAAAGGATAGAGATAAAAGACACCAAGGAAGCTTTAGA
CAAGATAGAGGAAGAGCAAAACAAAAGTAAGACCACCGCACAGCAAGCGGCCGGCCGCTGATCTTCAGAC
CTGGAGGAGGAGATATGAGGGACAATTGGAGAAGTGAATTATATAAATATAAAGTAGTAAAAATTGAACC
ATTAGGAGTAGCACCCACCAAGGCAAAGAGAAGAGTGGTGCAGAGAGAAAAAAGAGCAGTGGGAATAGGA
GCTTTGTTCCTTGGGTTCTTGGGAGCAGCAGGAAGCACTATGGGCGCAGCGTCAATGACGCTGACGGTAC
AGGCCAGACAATTATTGTCTGGTATAGTGCAGCAGCAGAACAATTTGCTGAGGGCTATTGAGGCGCAACA
GCATCTGTTGCAACTCACAGTCTGGGGCATCAAGCAGCTCCAGGCAAGAATCCTGGCTGTGGAAAGATAC
CTAAAGGATCAACAGCTCCTGGGGATTTGGGGTTGCTCTGGAAAACTCATTTGCACCACTGCTGTGCCTT
GGAATGCTAGTTGGAGTAATAAATCTCTGGAACAGATTTGGAATCACACGACCTGGATGGAGTGGGACAG
AGAAATTAACAATTACACAAGCTTAATACACTCCTTAATTGAAGAATCGCAAAACCAGCAAGAAAAGAAT
GAACAAGAATTATTGGAATTAGATAAATGGGCAAGTTTGTGGAATTGGTTTAACATAACAAATTGGCTGT
GGTATATAAAATTATTCATAATGATAGTAGGAGGCTTGGTAGGTTTAAGAATAGTTTTTGCTGTACTTTC
TATAGTGAATAGAGTTAGGCAGGGATATTCACCATTATCGTTTCAGACCCACCTCCCAACCCCGAGGGGA
CCCGACAGGCCCGAAGGAATAGAAGAAGAAGGTGGAGAGAGAGACAGAGACAGATCCATTCGATTAGTGA
ACGGATCGGCACTGCGTGCGCCAATTCTGCAGACAAATGGCAGTATTCATCCACAATTTTAAAAGAAAAG
GGGGGATTGGGGGGTACAGTGCAGGGGAAAGAATAGTAGACATAATAGCAACAGACATACAAACTAAAGA
ATTACAAAAACAAATTACAAAAATTCAAAATTTTCGGGTTTATTACAGGGACAGCAGAGATCCAGTTTGG
TTAGTACCGGGCCCGCTCTAGACGCTATGTGGATACGCTGCTTTAATGCCTTTGTATCATGCTATTGCTT
CCCGTATGGCTTTCATTTTCTCCTCCTTGTATAAATCCTGGTTGCTGTCTCTTTATGAGGAGTTGTGGCC
CGTTGTCAGGCAACGTGGCGTGGTGTGCACTGTGTTTGCTGACGCAACCCCCACTGGTTGGGGCATTGCC
ACCACCTGTCAGCTCCTTTCCGGGACTTTCGCTTTCCCCCTCCCTATTGCCACGGCGGAACTCATCGCCG
CCTGCCTTGCCCGCTGCTGGACAGGGGCTCGGCTGTTGGGCACTGACAATTCCGTGGTGTTGTCGGGGAA
ATCATCGTCCTTTCCTTGGCTGCTCGCCTGTGTTGCTCGAGTACTAGGATCCATTAGGCGGCCGCGTGGA
TAACCGTATTACCGCCATGCATTAGTTATTAATAGTAATCAATTACGGGGTCATTAGTTCATAGCCCATA
TATGGAGTTCCGCGTTACATAACTTACGGTAAATGGCCCGCCTGGCTGACCGCCCAACGACCCCCGCCCA
TTGACGTCAATAATGACGTATGTTCCCATAGTAACGCCAATAGGGACTTTCCATTGACGTCAATGGGTGG
AGTATTTACGGTAAACTGCCCACTTGGCAGTACATCAAGTGTATCATATGCCAAGTACGCCCCCTATTGA
CGTCAATGACGGTAAATGGCCCGCCTGGCATTATGCCCAGTACATGACCTTATGGGACTTTCCTACTTGG
CAGTACATCTACGTATTAGTCATCGCTATTACCATGGTGATGCGGTTTTGGCAGTACATCAATGGGCGTG
GATAGCGGTTTGACTCACGGGGATTTCCAAGTCTCCACCCCATTGACGTCAATGGGAGTTTGTTTTGGCA
CCAAAATCAACGGGACTTTCCAAAATGTCGTAACAACTCCGCCCCATTGACGCAAATGGGCGGTAGGCGT
GTACGGTGGGAGGTCTATATAAGCAGAGCTGGTTTAGTGAACCGTCAGATCCGCTAGCCCACCATGGCTT
CTAACTTTACTCAGTTCGTTCTCGTCGACAATGGCGGAACTGGCGACGTGACTGTCGCCCCAAGCAACTT
CGCTAACGGGATCGCTGAATGGATCAGCTCTAACTCGCGTTCACAGGCTTACAAAGTAACCTGTAGCGTT
CGTCAGAGCTCTGCGCAGAATCGCAAATACACCATCAAAGTCGAGGTGCCTAAAGGCGCCTGGCGTTCGT
ACTTAAATATGGAACTAACCATTCCAATTTTCGCCACGAATTCCGACTGCGAGCTTATTGTTAAGGCAAT
GCAAGGTCTCCTAAAAGATGGAAACCCGATTCCCTCAGCAATCGCAGCAAACTCCGGCATCTACGCCATG
GCCAGCAACTTCACCCAGTTCGTGCTGGTGGACAACGGCGGCACCGGCGACGTGACCGTGGCCCCCAGCA
ACTTCGCCAACGGCATCGCCGAGTGGATCAGCAGCAACAGCAGAAGCCAGGCCTACAAGGTGACCTGCAG
CGTGAGACAGAGCAGCGCCCAGAACAGAAAGTACACCATCAAGGTGGAGGTGCCCAAGGGCGCCTGGAGA
AGCTACCTGAACATGGAGCTGACCATCCCCATCTTCGCCACCAACAGCGACTGCGAGCTGATCGTGAAGG
CCATGCAGGGCCTGCTGAAGGACGGCAACCCCATCCCCAGCGCCATCGCCGCCAACAGCGGCATCTACGC
CGACCCACCGGTCCCTTCAGGGCAGATCAGCAACCAGGCCCTGGCTCTGGCCCCTAGCTCCGCTCCAGTG
CTGGCCCAGACTATGGTGCCCTCTAGTGCTATGGTGCCTCTGGCCCAGCCACCTGCTCCAGCCCCTGTGC
TGACCCCAGGACCACCCCAGTCACTGAGCGCTCCAGTGCCCAAGTCTACACAGGCCGGCGAGGGGACTCT
GAGTGAAGCTCTGCTGCACCTGCAGTTCGACGCTGATGAGGACCTGGGAGCTCTGCTGGGGAACAGCACC
GATCCCGGAGTGTTCACAGATCTGGCCTCCGTGGACAACTCTGAGTTTCAGCAGCTGCTGAATCAGGGCG
TGTCCATGTCTCATAGTACAGCCGAACCAATGCTGATGGAGTACCCCGAAGCCATTACCCGGCTGGTGAC
CGGCAGCCAGCGGCCCCCCGACCCCGCTCCAACTCCCCTGGGAACCAGCGGCCTGCCTAATGGGCTGTCC
GGAGATGAAGACTTCTCAAGCATCGCTGATATGGACTTTAGTGCCCTGCTGTCACAGATTTCCTCTAGTG
GGCAGGGAGGAGGTGGAAGCGGCTTCAGCGTGGACACCAGTGCCCTGCTGGACCTGTTCAGCCCCTCGGT
GACCGTGCCCGACATGAGCCTGCCTGACCTTGACAGCAGCCTGGCCAGTATCCAAGAGCTCCTGTCTCCC
CAGGAGCCCCCCAGGCCTCCCGAGGCAGAGAACAGCAGCCCGGATTCAGGGAAGCAGCTGGTGCACTACA
CAGCGCAGCCGCTGTTCCTGCTGGACCCCGGCTCCGTGGACACCGGGAGCAACGACCTGCCGGTGCTGTT
TGAGCTGGGAGAGGGCTCCTACTTCTCCGAAGGGGACGGCTTCGCCGAGGACCCCACCATCTCCCTGCTG
ACAGGCTCGGAGCCTCCCAAAGCCAAGGACCCCACTGTCTCCGCTAGCGGCAGTGGAGAGGGCAGAGGAA
GTCTGCTAACATGCGGTGACGTCGAGGAGAATCCTGGCCCAGTGAGCAAGGGCGAGGAGCTGTTCACCGG
GGTGGTGCCCATCCTGGTCGAGCTGGACGGCGACGTAAACGGCCACAAGTTCAGCGTGTCCGGCGAGGGC
GAGGGCGATGCCACCTACGGCAAGCTGACCCTGAAGTTCATCTGCACCACCGGCAAGCTGCCCGTGCCCT
GGCCCACCCTCGTGACCACCCTGACCTACGGCGTGCAGTGCTTCAGCCGCTACCCCGACCACATGAAGCA
GCACGACTTCTTCAAGTCCGCCATGCCCGAAGGCTACGTCCAGGAGCGCACCATCTTCTTCAAGGACGAC
GGCAACTACAAGACCCGCGCCGAGGTGAAGTTCGAGGGCGACACCCTGGTGAACCGCATCGAGCTGAAGG
GCATCGACTTCAAGGAGGACGGCAACATCCTGGGGCACAAGCTGGAGTACAACTACAACAGCCACAACGT
CTATATCATGGCCGACAAGCAGAAGAACGGCATCAAGGTGAACTTCAAGATCCGCCACAACATCGAGGAC
GGCAGCGTGCAGCTCGCCGACCACTACCAGCAGAACACCCCCATCGGCGACGGCCCCGTGCTGCTGCCCG
ACAACCACTACCTGAGCACCCAGTCCGCCCTGAGCAAAGACCCCAACGAGAAGCGCGATCACATGGTCCT
GCTGGAGTTCGTGACCGCCGCCGGGATCACTCTCGGCATGGACGAGCTGTACAAGTAAGAATTCGTCGAG
GGACCTAATAACTTCGTATAGCATACATTATACGAAGTTATACATGTTTAAGGGTTCCGGTTCCACTAGG
TACAATTCGATATCAAGCTTATCGATAATCAACCTCTGGATTACAAAATTTGTGAAAGATTGACTGGTAT
TCTTAACTATGTTGCTCCTTTTACGCTATGTGGATACGCTGCTTTAATGCCTTTGTATCATGCTATTGCT
TCCCGTATGGCTTTCATTTTCTCCTCCTTGTATAAATCCTGGTTGCTGTCTCTTTATGAGGAGTTGTGGC
CCGTTGTCAGGCAACGTGGCGTGGTGTGCACTGTGTTTGCTGACGCAACCCCCACTGGTTGGGGCATTGC
CACCACCTGTCAGCTCCTTTCCGGGACTTTCGCTTTCCCCCTCCCTATTGCCACGGCGGAACTCATCGCC
GCCTGCCTTGCCCGCTGCTGGACAGGGGCTCGGCTGTTGGGCACTGACAATTCCGTGGTGTTGTCGGGGA
AATCATCGTCCTTTCCTTGGCTGCTCGCCTGTGTTGCCACCTGGATTCTGCGCGGGACGTCCTTCTGCTA
CGTCCCTTCGGCCCTCAATCCAGCGGACCTTCCTTCCCGCGGCCTGCTGCCGGCTCTGCGGCCTCTTCCG
CGTCTTCGCCTTCGCCCTCAGACGAGTCGGATCTCCCTTTGGGCCGCCTCCCCGCATCGATACCGTCGAC
CTCGATCGAGACCTAGAAAAACATGGAGCAATCACAAGTAGCAATACAGCAGCTACCAATGCTGATTGTG
CCTGGCTAGAAGCACAAGAGGAGGAGGAGGTGGGTTTTCCAGTCACACCTCAGGTACCTTTAAGACCAAT
GACTTACAAGGCAGCTGTAGATCTTAGCCACTTTTTAAAAGAAAAGGGGGGACTGGAAGGGCTAATTCAC
TCCCAACGAAGACAAGATATCCTTGATCTGTGGATCTACCACACACAAGGCTACTTCCCTGATTGGCAGA
ACTACACACCAGGGCCAGGGATCAGATATCCACTGACCTTTGGATGGTGCTACAAGCTAGTACCAGTTGA
GCAAGAGAAGGTAGAAGAAGCCAATGAAGGAGAGAACACCCGCTTGTTACACCCTGTGAGCCTGCATGGG
ATGGATGACCCGGAGAGAGAAGTATTAGAGTGGAGGTTTGACAGCCGCCTAGCATTTCATCACATGGCCC
GAGAGCTGCATCCGGACTGTACTGGGTCTCTCTGGTTAGACCAGATCTGAGCCTGGGAGCTCTCTGGCTA
ACTAGGGAACCCACTGCTTAAGCCTCAATAAAGCTTGCCTTGAGTGCTTCAAGTAGTGTGTGCCCGTCTG
TTGTGTGACTCTGGTAACTAGAGATCCCTCAGACCCTTTTAGTCAGTGTGGAAAATCTCTAGCAGCATGT
GAGCAAAAGGCCAGCAAAAGGCCAGGAACCGTAAAAAGGCCGCGTTGCTGGCGTTTTTCCATAGGCTCCG
CCCCCCTGACGAGCATCACAAAAATCGACGCTCAAGTCAGAGGTGGCGAAACCCGACAGGACTATAAAGA
TACCAGGCGTTTCCCCCTGGAAGCTCCCTCGTGCGCTCTCCTGTTCCGACCCTGCCGCTTACCGGATACC
TGTCCGCCTTTCTCCCTTCGGGAAGCGTGGCGCTTTCTCATAGCTCACGCTGTAGGTATCTCAGTTCGGT
GTAGGTCGTTCGCTCCAAGCTGGGCTGTGTGCACGAACCCCCCGTTCAGCCCGACCGCTGCGCCTTATCC
GGTAACTATCGTCTTGAGTCCAACCCGGTAAGACACGACTTATCGCCACTGGCAGCAGCCACTGGTAACA
GGATTAGCAGAGCGAGGTATGTAGGCGGTGCTACAGAGTTCTTGAAGTGGTGGCCTAACTACGGCTACAC
TAGAAGAACAGTATTTGGTATCTGCGCTCTGCTGAAGCCAGTTACCTTCGGAAAAAGAGTTGGTAGCTCT
TGATCCGGCAAACAAACCACCGCTGGTAGCGGTGGTTTTTTTGTTTGCAAGCAGCAGATTACGCGCAGAA
AAAAAGGATCTCAAGAAGATCCTTTGATCTTTTCTACGGGGTCTGACGCTCAGTGGAACGAAAACTCACG
TTAAGGGATTTTGGTCATGAGATTATCAAAAAGGATCTTCACCTAGATCCTTTTAAATTAAAAATGAAGT
TTTAAATCAATCTAAAGTATATATGAGTAAACTTGGTCTGACAGTTACCAATGCTTAATCAGTGAGGCAC
CTATCTCAGCGATCTGTCTATTTCGTTCATCCATAGTTGCCTGACTCCCCGTCGTGTAGATAACTACGAT
ACGGGAGGGCTTACCATCTGGCCCCAGTGCTGCAATGATACCGCGAGACCCACGCTCACCGGCTCCAGAT
TTATCAGCAATAAACCAGCCAGCCGGAAGGGCCGAGCGCAGAAGTGGTCCTGCAACTTTATCCGCCTCCA
TCCAGTCTATTAATTGTTGCCGGGAAGCTAGAGTAAGTAGTTCGCCAGTTAATAGTTTGCGCAACGTTGT
TGCCATTGCTACAGGCATCGTGGTGTCACGCTCGTCGTTTGGTATGGCTTCATTCAGCTCCGGTTCCCAA
CGATCAAGGCGAGTTACATGATCCCCCATGTTGTGCAAAAAAGCGGTTAGCTCCTTCGGTCCTCCGATCG
TTGTCAGAAGTAAGTTGGCCGCAGTGTTATCACTCATGGTTATGGCAGCACTGCATAATTCTCTTACTGT
CATGCCATCCGTAAGATGCTTTTCTGTGACTGGTGAGTACTCAACCAAGTCATTCTGAGAATAGTGTATG
CGGCGACCGAGTTGCTCTTGCCCGGCGTCAATACGGGATAATACCGCGCCACATAGCAGAACTTTAAAAG
TGCTCATCATTGGAAAACGTTCTTCGGGGCGAAAACTCTCAAGGATCTTACCGCTGTTGAGATCCAGTTC
GATGTAACCCACTCGTGCACCCAACTGATCTTCAGCATCTTTTACTTTCACCAGCGTTTCTGGGTGAGCA
AAAACAGGAAGGCAAAATGCCGCAAAAAAGGGAATAAGGGCGACACGGAAATGTTGAATACTCATACTCT
TCCTTTTTCAATATTATTGAAGCATTTATCAGGGTTATTGTCTCATGAGCGGATACATATTTGAA
Features (pLannotate 1.2.2; 27 found; start..end, strand, type, name):
     94..146     -  misc_feature   bom (fragment): basis of mobility region from pBR322
    301..680     +  enhancer       CMV enhancer: human cytomegalovirus immediate early enhancer
    681..880     +  promoter       CMV promoter: human cytomegalovirus (CMV) immediate early promoter
    898..1078    +  LTR            5' LTR (truncated): truncated 5' long terminal repeat (LTR) from HIV-1
   1125..1250    +  misc_feature   HIV-1 Ψ: packaging signal of human immunodeficiency virus type 1
   1234..1572    +  CDS            HIV-1 gag (fragment): gag protein from human immunodeficiency virus 1; gag
   1747..1980    +  misc_feature   RRE: The Rev response element (RRE) of HIV-1 allows for Rev-dependent mRNA export from the nucleus to the cytoplasm.
   2357..2457    +  CDS            Rev (fragment): human immunodeficiency virus 1 (HIV-1) Rev protein; rev; enhances nuclear export of unspliced and incompletely spliced viral mRNAs
   2507..2624    +  misc_feature   cPPT/CTS: central polypurine tract and central termination sequence of HIV-1
   2682..3046    +  misc_feature   WPRE (fragment): woodchuck hepatitis virus posttranscriptional regulatory element
   3163..3466    +  enhancer       CMV enhancer: human cytomegalovirus immediate early enhancer
   3467..3670    +  promoter       CMV promoter: human cytomegalovirus (CMV) immediate early promoter
   3707..3905    +  CDS            MS2 (fragment): bacteriophage MS2 coat protein binds to a specific stem-loop structure in the viral RNA (Peabody, 1993)
   3911..4054    +  CDS            MS2 (fragment): bacteriophage MS2 coat protein binds to a specific stem-loop structure in the viral RNA (Peabody, 1993)
   4058..4408    +  CDS            CAPSD_BPMS2 (fragment): Experimental evidence at protein level: Swiss-Prot protein existence level 1. Acts as a translational repressor of viral replicase synthesis late in infection. This latter function is the result of capsid protein interaction with an RNA hairpin which contains the replicase ribosome-binding site. From Escherichia phage MS2 (Bacteriophage MS2).
   4424..4966    +  CDS            Rela (fragment): TF65_MOUSE - Also known as Nfkb3. Experimental evidence at protein level: Swiss-Prot protein existence level 1. NF-kappa-B is a pleiotropic transcription factor present in almost all cell types and is the endpoint of a series of signal transduction events that are initiated by a vast array of stimuli related to many biological processes such as inflammation, immunity, differentiation, cell growth, tumorigenesis and apoptosis. NF-kappa-B is a homo- or heterodimeric complex formed by the Rel-like domain- containing proteins RELA/p65, RELB, NFKB1/p105, NFKB1/p50, REL and NFKB2/p52. The heterodime
   4991..5362    +  CDS            HSF1: C-terminal activation domain from the human heat shock transcription factor HSF1
   5432..6148    +  CDS            EGFP: the original enhanced GFP (Yang et al., 1996) mammalian codon-optimized
   6168..6201    +  protein_bind   loxP: Cre-mediated recombination occurs in the 8-bp core sequence (GCATACAT). Cre recombinase
   6234..6257    +  misc_feature   MCS (fragment): pBluescript multiple cloning site
   6257..6845    +  misc_feature   WPRE: woodchuck hepatitis virus posttranscriptional regulatory element
   6846..6865    +  misc_feature   MCS (fragment): pBluescript multiple cloning site
   6867..7367    +  CDS            nef (fragment): NEF_HV1LA - Experimental evidence at protein level: Swiss-Prot protein existence level 1. Extracellular Nef protein targets CD4(+) T-lymphocytes for apoptosis by interacting with CXCR4 surface receptors. From Human immunodeficiency virus type 1 group M subtype B (isolate Lai) (HIV-1).
   7374..7554    +  LTR            5' LTR (truncated): truncated 5' long terminal repeat (LTR) from HIV-1
   7616..8204    -  rep_origin     ori: high-copy-number ColE1/pMB1/pBR322/pUC origin of replication
   8375..9235    -  CDS            AmpR: β-lactamase; bla; confers resistance to ampicillin, carbenicillin, and related antibiotics
   9236..35      -  promoter       AmpR promoter (across the origin): bla
