[The description below was written by a language model from this plasmid's Addgene catalogue record and pLannotate feature annotations shown in this document.]
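Description:
pCA24-pHR-CMV-stdMCP-p65-HSF1-T2A-GFP is a 9.3 kb HIV-1-based lentiviral transfer plasmid on the pHR backbone, built for expression of an RNA-tethered transcriptional activator in mammalian cells. It is maintained in E. coli through a high-copy ColE1/pUC-type origin and selected with ampicillin via the β-lactamase gene. The viral portion begins with a CMV enhancer/promoter placed upstream of a truncated 5' LTR, which drives production of the genomic RNA in packaging cells. This is followed by the Ψ packaging signal with a partial gag sequence, the Rev response element for Rev-dependent nuclear export, and the cPPT/CTS element that aids nuclear import of the reverse-transcribed genome. A nef fragment and a second truncated LTR annotation close the viral cassette at the 3' end.

The payload is driven by an internal CMV enhancer/promoter. The annotated coding region consists of successive MS2 coat protein segments, consistent with a tandem-dimer MCP ("stdMCP", recorded as a synthetic insert), fused to a fragment of the NF-κB subunit p65 (RelA) and the C-terminal activation domain of human HSF1, together abbreviated "PH". MCP binds MS2 stem-loop RNA hairpins, so the fusion can bring the two activation domains to any RNA carrying such hairpins. According to the construct name, a T2A self-cleaving peptide links this fusion to EGFP, although the T2A itself is not annotated in the feature table; this arrangement would mark expressing cells with separate green fluorescence. A single loxP site and a full WPRE, which enhances transcript stability and expression, lie downstream of EGFP. An additional partial WPRE fragment is annotated upstream of the internal promoter. The associated work concerns gene activation guided by transcription factors bound to nascent RNA.
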