Addgene plasmid #199455: pCA24-pHR-CMV-stdMCP-p65-HSF1-T2A-GFP
Purpose: Expression of stdMCP-PH in mammalian cells
Depositing lab: Baohui Chen. Depositing organization: Zhejiang University School of Medicine. Publication: Gene activation guided by nascent RNA-bound transcription factors. Liang Y, Xu H, Cheng T, Fu Y, Huang H, Qian W, Wang J, Zhou Y, Qian P, Yin Y, Xu P, Zou W, Chen B. Nat Commun. 2022 Nov 28;13(1):7329. doi: 10.1038/s41467-022-35041-7. PubMed 36443367.
Backbone
  Vector backbone: pHR
  Vector type: Mammalian Expression, Lentiviral
Growth in bacteria
  Bacterial resistance: Ampicillin, 100 μg/mL
  Growth temperature: 37°C
  Growth strain: NEB Stable
  Copy number: High Copy
Gene/Insert
  Gene/Insert name: stdMCP-PH
  Species: Synthetic
  Promoter: CMV
  Cloning method: Gibson Cloning
Terms and licenses: Academic/Nonprofit Terms; Industry Terms: Not Available to Industry
How to cite: pCA24-pHR-CMV-stdMCP-p65-HSF1-T2A-GFP was a gift from Baohui Chen (Addgene plasmid # 199455 ; http://n2t.net/addgene:199455 ; RRID:Addgene_199455)
